Addgene plasmid #126961: pJUMP29-1B(sfGFP)
Purpose: (Empty Backbone) Level 1 vector. OriV 9 (pBBR322/ROP; medium copy number); sfGFP cloning reporter.
Depositing lab: Chris French. Depositing organization: University of Edinburgh. Publication: Joint universal modular plasmids (JUMP): a flexible vector platform for synthetic biology. Valenzuela-Ortega M, French C. Synth Biol (Oxf). 2021 Feb 2;6(1):ysab003. doi: 10.1093/synbio/ysab003. eCollection 2021. PubMed 33623824.
Backbone
  Vector backbone: pJUMP29-1B
  Backbone manufacturer: Backbone derived from SEVA.
  Vector type: Bacterial Expression, Synthetic Biology
Growth in bacteria
  Bacterial resistance: Kanamycin, 50 μg/mL
  Growth temperature: 37°C
  Growth strain: JM109
  Copy number: Low Copy
Gene/Insert
  Gene/Insert name: None
  Mutation: None
Terms and licenses: Academic/Nonprofit Terms; Industry Terms: Not Available to Industry
Depositor comments: Please visit https://www.biorxiv.org/content/10.1101/799585v1 for bioRxiv preprint.
How to cite: pJUMP29-1B(sfGFP) was a gift from Chris French (Addgene plasmid # 126961 ; http://n2t.net/addgene:126961 ; RRID:Addgene_126961)
