[The description below was written by a language model from this plasmid's Addgene catalogue record and pLannotate feature annotations shown in this document.]
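Description:
pJUMP29-1B(sfGFP) is an empty Level 1 cloning backbone from the Joint Universal Modular Plasmids (JUMP) platform, a SEVA-derived vector family for bacterial synthetic biology. The sequenced plasmid is 3,819 nt. It replicates from a pBR322-type (ColE1/pMB1) origin accompanied by the rop gene, whose product holds copy number down. The depositor's purpose line calls this origin module ("OriV 9") medium copy, whereas the catalogue field lists it as low copy. Selection is by kanamycin through the aphA1 (nptI) aminoglycoside phosphotransferase gene. An incP oriT, the pBR322 bom region and a fragment of mbeC are also annotated. The oriT should permit conjugative mobilisation when transfer functions are supplied in trans, although the record does not describe this use.

There is no gene insert. The cloning position instead holds a superfolder GFP reporter cassette, made up of a constitutive J23119-type promoter (annotated as a fragment), a phage T7 gene 10 ribosome binding site and the sfGFP coding sequence. This cassette is flanked by BioBrick prefix and suffix sequences. The lambda t0 terminator lies downstream and the rrnB T1 terminator sits at the opposite end of the sequence record, next to the cassette on the circular map, so the cloning region is insulated from transcription in the backbone. As a "cloning reporter", sfGFP most likely serves as a visual screen in which colonies keeping the parental vector fluoresce and those where assembled parts have replaced the cassette do not. The record does not annotate the restriction sites or overhangs used for Level 1 assembly, nor what the "1B" designation means within the JUMP hierarchy.
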