Features (pLannotate 1.2.2; 13 found; start..end, strand, type, name):
     47..68      +  misc_feature   BioBrick prefix: BioBrick prefix for parts that do not start with "ATG"
     95..119     +  promoter       J23119(SpeI) promoter (fragment): bacterial promoter (Registry of Standard Biological Parts BBa J23119) modified to end with an SpeI site
    134..154     +  RBS            RBS: efficient ribosome binding site from bacteriophage T7 gene 10 (Olins and Rangwala, 1989)
    171..881     +  CDS            superfolder GFP: GFP variant that folds robustly even when fused to poorly folded proteins (Pédelacq et al., 2006)
    934..954     +  misc_feature   BioBrick suffix: universal suffix for all parts
    988..1082    +  terminator     lambda t0 terminator: transcription terminator from phage lambda
   1214..2026    +  CDS            aphA1: KKA1_ECOLX - Also known as nptI. Protein inferred from homology: Swiss-Prot protein existence level 3. Resistance to kanamycin and structurally-related aminoglycosides, including amikacin. From Escherichia coli.
   2196..2304    +  oriT           oriT: incP origin of transfer
   2340..2928    +  rep_origin     ori: high-copy-number ColE1/pMB1/pBR322/pUC origin of replication
   3114..3254    -  misc_feature   bom: basis of mobility region from pBR322
   3356..3547    -  CDS            rop: Rop protein, which maintains plasmids at low copy number; rop
   3588..3698    +  CDS            mbeC (fragment): MBEC_ECOLX - Experimental evidence at protein level: Swiss-Prot protein existence level 1. Required for efficient mobilization of ColE1 plasmid and is thus essential to promote the specific transfer of the plasmid during conjugation. Probably functions by inducing DNA bending, helping the MbeA relaxase to melt the DNA around the nic site and cleave the phosphodiester bond. Binds specifically double-stranded DNA (dsDNA) containing the ColE1 oriT but does not recognize the inverted repeat (IR). From Escherichia coli.
   3727..3813    -  terminator     rrnB T1 terminator: Escherichia coli rrnB; transcription terminator T1 from the E. coli rrnB gene
>Addgene plasmid #126961 | pJUMP29-1B(sfGFP) | addgene full sequence | sequence record 248018 | Addgene NGS Result
TTAATTAAGGAGTTTTGCAGGTGCCTTGGAACACCTGCTTTTCGCTGAATTCGCGGCCGCTTCTAGAGCG
TCTCTAATGGGAGTGAGACCGGAGTTGACGGCTAGCTCAGTCCTAGGTACAGTGCTAGCGTACTTGTTTA
ACTTTAAGAAGGAGATATACAATGGTAGCCCGTAAAGGCGAAGAGCTGTTCACTGGTGTCGTCCCTATTC
TGGTGGAACTGGATGGTGATGTCAACGGTCATAAGTTTTCCGTGCGTGGCGAGGGTGAAGGTGACGCAAC
TAATGGTAAACTGACGCTGAAGTTCATCTGTACTACTGGTAAACTGCCGGTACCTTGGCCGACTCTGGTA
ACGACGCTGACTTATGGTGTTCAGTGCTTTGCTCGTTATCCGGACCATATGAAGCAGCATGACTTCTTCA
AGTCCGCCATGCCGGAAGGCTATGTGCAGGAACGCACGATTTCCTTTAAGGATGACGGCACGTACAAAAC
GCGTGCGGAAGTGAAATTTGAAGGCGATACCCTGGTAAACCGCATTGAGCTGAAAGGCATTGACTTTAAA
GAAGATGGCAATATCCTGGGCCATAAGCTGGAATACAATTTTAACAGCCACAATGTTTACATCACCGCCG
ATAAACAAAAAAATGGCATTAAAGCGAATTTTAAAATTCGCCACAACGTGGAGGATGGCAGCGTGCAGCT
GGCTGATCACTACCAGCAAAACACTCCAATCGGTGATGGTCCTGTTCTGCTGCCAGACAATCACTATCTG
AGCACGCAAAGCGTTCTGTCTAAAGATCCGAACGAGAAACGCGATCATATGGTTCTGCTGGAGTTCGTAA
CCGCAGCGGGCATCACGCATGGTATGGATGAACTGTACAAAGGTTCGTAACTTCTGACTGAGTTGCACGC
TGGTCTCTCGCTAGCCTGAGACGTACTAGTAGCGGCCGCTGCAGGGAGTTGTCTTCGAAGACTTCGCTCT
AGTCTTGGACTCCTGTTGATAGATCCAGTAATGACCTCAGAACTCCATCTGGATTTGTTCAGAACGCTCG
GTTGCCGCCGGGCGTTTTTTATTGGTGAGAATCCAGGGGTCCCCAATAATTACGATTTAAATTTGTGTCT
CAAAATCTCTGATGTTACATTGCACAAGATAAAAATATATCATCATGAACAATAAAACTGTCTGCTTACA
TAAACAGTAATACAAGGGGTGTTATGAGCCATATTCAGCGTGAAACGAGCTGTAGCCGTCCGCGTCTGAA
CAGCAACATGGATGCGGATCTGTATGGCTATAAATGGGCGCGTGATAACGTGGGTCAGAGCGGCGCGACC
ATTTATCGTCTGTATGGCAAACCGGATGCGCCGGAACTGTTTCTGAAACATGGCAAAGGCAGCGTGGCGA
ACGATGTGACCGATGAAATGGTGCGTCTGAACTGGCTGACCGAATTTATGCCGCTGCCGACCATTAAACA
TTTTATTCGCACCCCGGATGATGCGTGGCTGCTGACCACCGCGATTCCGGGCAAAACCGCGTTTCAGGTG
CTGGAAGAATATCCGGATAGCGGCGAAAACATTGTGGATGCGCTGGCCGTGTTTCTGCGTCGTCTGCATA
GCATTCCGGTGTGCAACTGCCCGTTTAACAGCGATCGTGTGTTTCGTCTGGCCCAGGCGCAGAGCCGTAT
GAACAACGGCCTGGTGGATGCGAGCGATTTTGATGATGAACGTAACGGCTGGCCGGTGGAACAGGTGTGG
AAAGAAATGCATAAACTGCTGCCGTTTAGCCCGGATAGCGTGGTGACCCACGGCGATTTTAGCCTGGATA
ACCTGATTTTCGATGAAGGCAAACTGATTGGCTGCATTGATGTGGGCCGTGTGGGCATTGCGGATCGTTA
TCAGGATCTGGCCATTCTGTGGAACTGCCTGGGCGAATTTAGCCCGAGCCTGCAAAAACGTCTGTTTCAG
AAATATGGCATTGATAATCCGGATATGAACAAACTGCAATTTCATCTGATGCTGGATGAATTTTTCTAAT
AATTAATTGGACCGCGGTCCGCGCGTTGTCCTTTTCCGCTGCATAACCCTGCTTCGGGGTCATTATAGCG
ATTTTTTCGGTATATCCATCCTTTTTCGCACGATATACAGGATTTTGCCAAAGGGTTCGTGTAGACTTTC
CTTGGTGTATCCAACGGCGTCAGCCGGGCAGGATAGGTGAAGTAGGCCCACCCGCGAGCGGGTGTTCCTT
CTTCACTGTCCCTTATTCGCACCTGGCGGTGCTCAACGGGAATCCTGCTCTGCGAGGCTGGCCGTAGGCC
GGCCCCGTAGAAAAGATCAAAGGATCTTCTTGAGATCCTTTTTTTCTGCGCGTAATCTGCTGCTTGCAAA
CAAAAAAACCACCGCTACCAGCGGTGGTTTGTTTGCCGGATCAAGAGCTACCAACTCTTTTTCCGAAGGT
AACTGGCTTCAGCAGAGCGCAGATACCAAATACTGTCCTTCTAGTGTAGCCGTAGTTAGGCCACCACTTC
AAGAACTCTGTAGCACCGCCTACATACCTCGCTCTGCTAATCCTGTTACCAGTGGCTGCTGCCAGTGGCG
ATAAGTCGTGTCTTACCGGGTTGGACTCAAGACGATAGTTACCGGATAAGGCGCAGCGGTCGGGCTGAAC
GGGGGGTTCGTGCACACAGCCCAGCTTGGAGCGAACGACCTACACCGAACTGAGATACCTACAGCGTGAG
CTATGAGAAAGCGCCACGCTTCCCGAAGGGAGAAAGGCGGACAGGTATCCGGTAAGCGGCAGGGTCGGAA
CAGGAGAGCGCACGAGGGAGCTTCCAGGGGGAAACGCCTGGTATCTTTATAGTCCTGTCGGGTTTCGCCA
CCTCTGACTTGAGCGTCGATTTTTGTGATGCTCGTCAGGGGGGCGGAGCCTATGGAAAAACGCCAGCAAC
GCGGCCTTTTTACGGTTCCTGGCCTTTTGCTGGCCTTTTGCTCACATGTTCTTTCCTGCGTTATCCCCTG
ATTCTGTGGATAACCGTATTACCGCCTTTGAGTGAGCTGATACCGCTCGCCGCAGCCGAACGACCGAGCG
CAGCGAGTCAGTGAGCGAGGAAGCGGAAGAGCGCCTGATGCGGTATTTTCTCCTTACGCATCTGTGCGGT
ATTTCACACCGCATATGGTGCACTCTCAGTACAATCTGCTCTGATGCCGCATAGTTAAGCCAGTATACAC
TCCGCTATCGCTACGTGACTGGGTCATGGCTGCGCCCCGACACCCGCCAACACCCGCTGACGCGCCCTGA
CGGGCTTGTCTGCTCCCGGCATCCGCTTACAGACAAGCTGTGACAGTCTCCGGGAGCTGCATGTGTCAGA
GGTTTTCACCGTCATCACCGAAACGCGCGAGGCAGCTGCGGTAAAGCTCATCAGCGTGGTCGTGCAGCGA
TTCACAGATGTCTGCCTGTTCATCCGCGTCCAGCTCGTTGAGTTTCTCCAGAAGCGTTAATGTCTGGCTT
CTGATAAAGCGGGCCATGTTAAGGGCGGTTTTTTCCTGTTTGGTCACTGATGCCTCCGTGTAAGGGGGAT
TTCTGTTCATGGGGGTAATGATACCGATGAAACGAGAGAGGATGCTCACGATACGGGTTACTGATGATGA
ACATGCCCGGTTACTGGAACGTTGTGAGGGTAAACAACTGGCGGTATGGATGCGGCGGGGGCGCGCCCAG
CTGTCTAGGGCGGCGGATTTGTCCTACTCAGGAGAGCGTTCACCGACAAACAACAGATAAAACGAAAGGC
CCAGTCTTTCGACTGAGCCTTTCGTTTTATTTGATGCCT
